Addgene plasmid #218365: pUC18T-mini-Tn7T-hph-Ptac-VSVG
Purpose: (Empty Backbone) Empty backbone for Tn7-site insertion with lacIq-Ptac expression system and C-terminal VSVG fusions
Depositing lab: Michael Gebhardt. Depositing organization: University of Iowa. Publication: A series of vectors for inducible gene expression in multidrug-resistant Acinetobacter baumannii. Intorcia V, Sava RL, Schroeder GP, Gebhardt MJ. Appl Environ Microbiol. 2024 Sep 18;90(9):e0047424. doi: 10.1128/aem.00474-24. Epub 2024 Aug 20. PubMed 39162403.
Backbone
  Vector backbone: pUC18T-mini-Tn7T
  Vector type: Bacterial Expression
  Selectable markers: Hygromycin
  Tag / fusion protein: VSVG (C terminal on insert)
Growth in bacteria
  Bacterial resistance: Ampicillin, 100 μg/mL
  Growth temperature: 37°C
  Growth strain: DH5alpha
  Copy number: High Copy
Gene/Insert
  Gene/Insert name: None
  Tag / fusion protein: VSVG (C terminal on insert)
Terms and licenses: Academic/Nonprofit Terms; Industry Terms: Not Available to Industry
Depositor comments: Gebhardt lab ID # pMJG520.
How to cite: pUC18T-mini-Tn7T-hph-Ptac-VSVG was a gift from Michael Gebhardt (Addgene plasmid # 218365 ; http://n2t.net/addgene:218365 ; RRID:Addgene_218365)
