[The description below was written by a language model from this plasmid's Addgene catalogue record and pLannotate feature annotations shown in this document.]
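Description:
pUC18T-mini-Tn7T-hph-Ptac-VSVG is an empty bacterial expression backbone of about 6.4 kb, built on the pUC18T-mini-Tn7T delivery plasmid and intended for single-copy insertion of inducible expression cassettes at the chromosomal Tn7 attachment site. It belongs to a vector series developed for inducible gene expression in multidrug-resistant Acinetobacter baumannii. In E. coli it is maintained at high copy from a pUC-type ColE1 origin and selected with ampicillin through the AmpR gene. An incP oriT on the backbone allows conjugative mobilisation into recipient strains. These backbone elements lie outside the transposon ends, so they are not expected to be carried into the chromosome on transposition.

The transposable segment is bounded by the Tn7R and Tn7L ends. Inside it is a hygromycin phosphotransferase gene (hph) flanked by FRT sites, which provides selection for integrants in hosts already resistant to many common antibiotics. The FRT sites should allow the marker to be removed later with FLP recombinase. Lambda t0 and rrnB T1 terminators sit near the Tn7R end, presumably to insulate the cassette from transcriptional read-through. The expression module consists of lacI driven by the lacIq promoter, divergent from a tac promoter with a lac operator, giving repressed, IPTG-inducible transcription. No gene is inserted. According to the catalogue entry, a coding sequence cloned downstream of Ptac receives a C-terminal VSV-G epitope tag for immunodetection, although the tag and cloning site are not annotated in the feature table. Several short annotated fragments (lacZα, CmR, bla, yciV, rop, bom) appear to be remnants of earlier construction steps.
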