Features (pLannotate 1.2.2; 23 found; start..end, strand, type, name):
    137..236     +  misc_feature   bom (fragment): basis of mobility region from pBR322
    242..310     -  CDS            lacZα (fragment): LacZα fragment of β-galactosidase; lacZ fragment
    382..580     -  mobile_element Tn7R (fragment): mini-Tn7 element (right end of the Tn7 transposon) Tn7
    584..608     -  misc_feature   MCS (fragment): pBluescript multiple cloning site
    629..723     +  terminator     lambda t0 terminator: transcription terminator from phage lambda
    733..762     +  CDS            CmR (fragment): chloramphenicol acetyltransferase confers resistance to chloramphenicol
    826..912     +  terminator     rrnB T1 terminator: Escherichia coli rrnB; transcription terminator T1 from the E. coli rrnB gene
    972..1005    +  protein_bind   FRT (minimal): supports FLP-mediated excision but not integration (Turan and Bode, 2011) FLP recombinase from the Saccharomyces cerevisiae 2μ plasmid
   1023..2015    -  CDS            hyg: KHYB_STRHY - Experimental evidence at protein level: Swiss-Prot protein existence level 1. The aminoglycoside phosphotransferases achieve inactivation of their antibiotic substrates by phosphorylation. From Streptomyces hygroscopicus.
   2127..2177    +  CDS            bla(M) (fragment): β-lactamase lacking the signal sequence; bla(M); allows cytosolic expression of β-lactamase
   2266..2313    +  protein_bind   FRT: FLP-mediated recombination occurs in the 8-bp core sequence TCTAGAAA (Turan and Bode, 2011). FLP recombinase from the Saccharomyces cerevisiae 2μ plasmid
   2390..3472    -  CDS            lacI: lac repressor; lacI; The lac repressor binds to the lac operator to inhibit transcription in E. coli. This inhibition can be relieved by adding lactose or isopropyl-β-D-thiogalactopyranoside (IPTG).
   3473..3550    -  promoter       lacIq promoter: lacI (mutant); In the lacIq allele, a single base change in the promoter boosts expression of the lacI gene about 10-fold.
   3603..3704    -  CDS            yciV (fragment): RNAAM_ECOLI - Also known as trpH From Escherichia coli (strain K12).
   3780..3808    +  promoter       tac promoter: strong E. coli promoter; hybrid between the trp and lac UV5 promoters
   3816..3832    +  protein_bind   lac operator: The lac repressor binds to the lac operator to inhibit transcription in E. coli. This inhibition can be relieved by adding lactose or isopropyl-β-D-thiogalactopyranoside (IPTG). lac repressor encoded by lacI
   3954..4119    -  mobile_element Tn7L: mini-Tn7 element (left end of the Tn7 transposon) Tn7
   4152..4206    -  CDS            lacI (fragment): lac repressor; lacI; The lac repressor binds to the lac operator to inhibit transcription in E. coli. This inhibition can be relieved by adding lactose or isopropyl-β-D-thiogalactopyranoside (IPTG).
   4278..4386    -  oriT           oriT: incP origin of transfer
   4618..5206    -  rep_origin     ori: high-copy-number ColE1/pMB1/pBR322/pUC origin of replication
   5377..6237    -  CDS            AmpR: β-lactamase; bla; confers resistance to ampicillin, carbenicillin, and related antibiotics
   6238..6342    -  promoter       AmpR promoter: bla
   6437..35      +  CDS            rop (fragment) (across the origin): Rop protein, which maintains plasmids at low copy number; rop
>Addgene plasmid #218365 | pUC18T-mini-Tn7T-hph-Ptac-VSVG | addgene full sequence | sequence record 437321 | Addgene NGS Result
TCGCGCGTTTCGGTGACGACGGTGAAAACCTCTGACACATGCAGCTCCCGGAGACGGTCACAGCTTGTCT
GTAAGCGGATGCCGGGAGCAGACAAGCCCGTCAGGGCGCGTCAGCGGGTGTTGGCGGGTGTCGGGGCTGG
CTTAACTATGCGGCATCAGAGCAGATTGTACTGAGAGTGCACCATATGCGGTGTGAAATACCGCACAGAT
GCGTAAGGAGAAAATACCGCATCAGGCGCCATTCGCCATTCAGGCTGCGCAACTGTTGGGAAGGGCGATC
GGTGCGGGCCTCTTCGCTATTACGCCAGCTAGAGGACCAGCCGCGTAACCTGGCAAAATCGGTTACGGTT
GAGTAATAAATGGATGCCCTGCGTAAGCAGGTGTGGGCGGACAATAAAGTCTTAAACTGAACAAAATAGA
TCTAAACTATGACAATAAAGTCTTAAACTAGACAGAATAGTTGTAAACTGAAATCAGTCCAGTTATGCTG
TGAAAAAGCATACTGGACTTTTGTTATGGCTAAAGCAAACTCTTCATTTTCTGAAGTGCAAATTGCCCGT
CGTATTAAAGAGGGGCGTGGGGTTCGAGGTCGACGGTATCGATAAGCTAGCTTAATTAGCTGAGCTTGGA
CTCCTGTTGATAGATCCAGTAATGACCTCAGAACTCCATCTGGATTTGTTCAGAACGCTCGGTTGCCGCC
GGGCGTTTTTTATTGGTGAGAATCCAAGCTAGACTGCGATGAGTGGCAGGGCGGGGCGTAATTTTTTTAA
GGCAGTTATTGGTGCCCTTAAACGCCTGGGGTAATGACTCTCTAGCTTGAGGCATCAAATAAAACGAAAG
GCTCAGTCGAAAGACTGGGCCTTTCGTTTTATCTGTTGTTTGTCGGTGAACGCTCTCCTGAGTAGGACAA
ATCCGCCGCTAGGAGCTTGCGGCCCGGACGATCGAATTGGGGATCTTGAAGTACCTATTCCGAAGTTCCT
ATTCTCTAGAAAGTATAGGAACTTCAGCTAGAGGGGGCGTCAGGCGCCGGGGGCGGTGTCCGGCGGCCCC
CAGAGGAACTGCGCCAGTTCCTCCGGATCGGTGAAGCCGGAGAGATCCAGCGGGGTCTCCTCGAACACCT
CGAAGTCGTGCAGGAAGGTGAAGGCGAGCAGTTCGCGGGCGAAGTCCTCGGTCCGCTTCCACTGCGCCCC
GTCGAGCAGCGCGGCCAGGATCTCGCGGTCGCCCCGGAAGGCGTTGAGATGCAGTTGCACCAGGCTGTAG
CGGGAGTCTCCCGCATAGACGTCGGTGAAGTCGACGATCCCGGTGACCTCGGTCGCGGCCAGGTCCACGA
AGATGTTGGTCCCGTGCAGGTCGCCGTGGACGAACCGGGGTTCGCGGCCGGCCAGCAGCGTGTCCACGTC
CGGCAGCCAGTCCTCCAGGCGGTCCAGCAGCCGGGGCGAGAGGTAGCCCCACCCGCGGTGGTCCTCGACG
GTCGCCGCGCGGCGTTCCCGCAGCAGTTCCGGGAAGACCTCGGAATGGGGGGTGAGCACGGTGTTCCCGG
TCAGCGGCACCCTGTGCAGCCGGCCGAGCACCCGGCCGAGTTCGCGGGCCAGGGCGAGCAGCGCGTTCCG
GTCGGTCGTGCCGTCCATCGCGGACCGCCAGGTGGTGCCGGTCATCCGGCTCATCACCAGGTAGGGCCAC
GGCCAGGCTCCGGTGCCGGGCCGCAGCTCGCCGCGGCCGAGGAGGCGGGGCACCGGCACCGGGGCGTCCG
CCAGGACCGCGTACGCCTCCGACTCCGACGCGAGGCTCTCCGGACCGCACCAGTGCTCGCCGAACAGCTT
GATCACCGGGCCGGGCTCGCCGACCAGTACGGGGTTGGTGCTCTCGCCGGGCACCCGCAGCACCGGCGGC
ACCGGCAGCCCGAGCTCCTCCAGGGCTCGGCGGGCCAGCGGCTCCCAGAATTCCTGGTCGTTCCGCAGGC
TCGCGTAGGAATCATCCGAATCAATACGGTCGAGAAGTAACAGGGATTCTTGTGTCACAGCGGACCTCTA
TTCACAGGGTACGGGCCGGCTTAATTCCGCACGGCCGGTCGCGACACGGCCTGTCCGCACCGCGGATCAG
GCGTTGACGATGACGGGCTGGTCGGCCACGTCGGGGAGTCAGGCAACTATGGATGAACGAAATAGACAGA
TCGCTGATCAGCGGCCCGGAAACGTCCTCGAAACGACGCATGTGTTCCTCCTGGTTGGTACAGGTGGTTG
GGGGTGCTCGGCTGTCGCTGGTGTTGAAGTTCCTATTCCGAAGTTCCTATTCTCTAGAAAGTATAGGAAC
TTCAGAGCGCTTTTGAAGCTAATTCGATCATGCATGAGCTCCTTGCAATTCGCGCTAACTTACATTAATT
GCGTTGCGCTCACTGCCCGCTTTCCAGTCGGGAAACCTGTCGTGCCAGCTGCATTAATGAATCGGCCAAC
GCGCGGGGAGAGGCGGTTTGCGTATTGGGCGCCAGGGTGGTTTTTCTTTTCACCAGTGAGACGGGCAACA
GCTGATTGCCCTTCACCGCCTGGCCCTGAGAGAGTTGCAGCAAGCGGTCCACGCTGGTTTGCCCCAGCAG
GCGAAAATCCTGTTTGATGGTGGTTAACGGCGGGATATAACATGAGCTGTCTTCGGTATCGTCGTATCCC
ACTACCGAGATATCCGCACCAACGCGCAGCCCGGACTCGGTAATGGCGCGCATTGCGCCCAGCGCCATCT
GATCGTTGGCAACCAGCATCGCAGTGGGAACGATGCCCTCATTCAGCATTTGCATGGTTTGTTGAAAACC
GGACATGGCACTCCAGTCGCCTTCCCGTTCCGCTATCGGCTGAATTTGATTGCGAGTGAGATATTTATGC
CAGCCAGCCAGACGCAGACGCGCCGAGACAGAACTTAATGGGCCCGCTAACAGCGCGATTTGCTGGTGAC
CCAATGCGACCAGATGCTCCACGCCCAGTCGCGTACCGTCTTCATGGGAGAAAATAATACTGTTGATGGG
TGTCTGGTCAGAGACATCAAGAAATAACGCCGGAACATTAGTGCAGGCAGCTTCCACAGCAATGGCATCC
TGGTCATCCAGCGGATAGTTAATGATCAGCCCACTGACGCGTTGCGCGAGAAGATTGTGCACCGCCGCTT
TACAGGCTTCGACGCCGCTTCGTTCTACCATCGACACCACCACGCTGGCACCCAGTTGATCGGCGCGAGA
TTTAATCGCCGCGACAATTTGCGACGGCGCGTGCAGGGCCAGACTGGAGGTGGCAACGCCAATCAGCAAC
GACTGTTTGCCCGCCAGTTGTTGTGCCACGCGGTTGGGAATGTAATTCAGCTCCGCCATCGCCGCTTCCA
CTTTTTCCCGCGTTTTCGCAGAAACGTGGCTGGCCTGGTTCACCACGCGGGAAACGGTCTGATAAGAGAC
ACCGGCATACTCTGCGACATCGTATAACGTTACTGGTTTCACATTCACCACCCTGAATTGACTCTCTTCC
GGGCGCTATCATGCCATACCGCGAAAGGTTTTGCACCATTCGATGGTGTCAACGTAAATGCCGCTTCGCC
TTCGCGCGCGAATTGCAAGCTGATCCGGGCTTATCGACTGCACGGTGCACCAATGCTTCTGGCGTCAGGC
AGCCATCGGAAGCTGTGGTATGGCTGTGCAGGTCGTAAATCACTGCATAATTCGTGTCGCTCAAGGCGCA
CTCCCGTTCTGGATAATGTTTTTTGCGCCGACATCATAACGGTTCTGGCAAATATTCTGAAATGAGCTGT
TGACAATTAATCATCGGCTCGTATAATGTGTGGAATTGTGAGCGGATAACAATTTCACACAGGAAACAGA
CTAGTGCTCTGCAGGCGGCCGCTTACACAGATATTGAAATGAACCGTTTAGGTAAGTAATAATGAAAGCT
TGGGCCCGGTACCTCGCGAAGGCCTTGCAGGCCAACCAGATAAGTGAAATCTAGTTCCAAACTATTTTGT
CATTTTTAATTTTCGTATTAGCTTACGACGCTACACCCAGTTCCCATCTATTTTGTCACTCTTCCCTAAA
TAATCCTTAAAAACTCCATTTCCACCCCTCCCAGTTCCCAACTATTTTGTCCGCCCACAGCGGGGCATTT
TTCTTCCTGTTATGTTTGGGCGCTGCATTAATGAATCGGCCAACGCGCGGGGAGAGGCGGTTTGCGTATT
GGGCGCTCTTCCGCTTCCTCGCTCACTGACCCGCTGCGCTCGGTCGTTCGGCTGCGGCGAGCGGTATCAG
AGCTTATCGGCCAGCCTCGCAGAGCAGGATTCCCGTTGAGCACCGCCAGGTGCGAATAAGGGACAGTGAA
GAAGGAACACCCGCTCGCGGGTGGGCCTACTTCACCTATCCTGCCCGGCTGACGCCGTTGGATACACCAA
GGAAAGTCTACACGAACCCTTTGGCAAAATCCTGTATATCGTGCGAAAAAGGATGGATATACCGAAAAAA
TCGCTATAATGACCCCGAAGCAGGGTTATGCAGCGGAAAGTATACCTTAAGGAATCCCCTGATAACGCAG
GAAAGAACATGTGAGCAAAAGGCCAGCAAAAGGCCAGGAACCGTAAAAAGGCCGCGTTGCTGGCGTTTTT
CCATAGGCTCCGCCCCCCTGACGAGCATCACAAAAATCGACGCTCGAGTCAGAGGTGGCGAAACCCGACA
GGACTATAAAGATACCAGGCGTTTCCCCCTGGAAGCTCCCTCGTGCGCTCTCCTGTTCCGACCCTGCCGC
TTACCGGATACCTGTCCGCCTTTCTCCCTTCGGGAAGCGTGGCGCTTTCTCATAGCTCACGCTGTAGGTA
TCTCAGTTCGGTGTAGGTCGTTCGCTCCAAGCTGGGCTGTGTGCACGAACCCCCCGTTCAGCCCGACCGC
TGCGCCTTATCCGGTAACTATCGTCTTGAGTCCAACCCGGTAAGACACGACTTATCGCCACTGGCAGCAG
CCACTGGTAACAGGATTAGCAGAGCGAGGTATGTAGGCGGTGCTACAGAGTTCTTGAAGTGGTGGCCTAA
CTACGGCTACACTAGAAGAACAGTATTTGGTATCTGCGCTCTGCTGAAGCCAGTTACCTTCGGAAAAAGA
GTTGGTAGCTCTTGATCCGGCAAACAAACCACCGCTGGTAGCGGTGGTTTTTTTGTTTGCAAGCAGCAGA
TTACGCGCAGAAAAAAAGGATCTCAAGAAGATCCTTTGATCTTTTCTACGGGGTCTGACGCTCAGTGGAA
CGAAAACTCACGTTAAGGGATTTTGGTCATGAGATTATCAAAAAGGATCTTCACCTAGATCCTTTTAAAT
TAAAAATGAAGTTTTAAATCAATCTAAAGTATATATGAGTAAACTTGGTCTGACAGTTACCAATGCTTAA
TCAGTGAGGCACCTATCTCAGCGATCTGTCTATTTCGTTCATCCATAGTTGCCTGACTCCCCGTCGTGTA
GATAACTACGATACGGGAGGGCTTACCATCTGGCCCCAGTGCTGCAATGATACCGCGAGACCCACGCTCA
CCGGCTCCAGATTTATCAGCAATAAACCAGCCAGCCGGAAGGGCCGAGCGCAGAAGTGGTCCTGCAACTT
TATCCGCCTCCATCCAGTCTATTAATTGTTGCCGGGAAGCTAGAGTAAGTAGTTCGCCAGTTAATAGTTT
GCGCAACGTTGTTGCCATTGCTACAGGCATCGTGGTGTCACGCTCGTCGTTTGGTATGGCTTCATTCAGC
TCCGGTTCCCAACGATCAAGGCGAGTTACATGATCCCCCATGTTGTGCAAAAAAGCGGTTAGCTCCTTCG
GTCCTCCGATCGTTGTCAGAAGTAAGTTGGCCGCAGTGTTATCACTCATGGTTATGGCAGCACTGCATAA
TTCTCTTACTGTCATGCCATCCGTAAGATGCTTTTCTGTGACTGGTGAGTACTCAACCAAGTCATTCTGA
GAATAGTGTATGCGGCGACCGAGTTGCTCTTGCCCGGCGTCAATACGGGATAATACCGCGCCACATAGCA
GAACTTTAAAAGTGCTCATCATTGGAAAACGTTCTTCGGGGCGAAAACTCTCAAGGATCTTACCGCTGTT
GAGATCCAGTTCGATGTAACCCACTCGTGCACCCAACTGATCTTCAGCATCTTTTACTTTCACCAGCGTT
TCTGGGTGAGCAAAAACAGGAAGGCAAAATGCCGCAAAAAAGGGAATAAGGGCGACACGGAAATGTTGAA
TACTCATACTCTTCCTTTTTCAATATTATTGAAGCATTTATCAGGGTTATTGTCTCATGAGCGGATACAT
ATTTGAATGTATTTAGAAAAATAAACAAATAGGGGTTCCGCGCACATTTCCCCGAAAAGTGCCACCTGAC
GTCTAAGAAACCATTATTATCATGACATTAACCTATAAAAATAGGCGTATCACGAGGCCCTTTCGTC
